>Addgene plasmid #206102 | cacnb1b pCAGGS | addgene full sequence | sequence record 413014 | Addgene NGS Result
GTCGACATTGATTATTGACTAGTTATTAATAGTAATCAATTACGGGGTCATTAGTTCATAGCCCATATAT
GGAGTTCCGCGTTACATAACTTACGGTAAATGGCCCGCCTGGCTGACCGCCCAACGACCCCCGCCCATTG
ACGTCAATAATGACGTATGTTCCCATAGTAACGCCAATAGGGACTTTCCATTGACGTCAATGGGTGGAGT
ATTTACGGTAAACTGCCCACTTGGCAGTACATCAAGTGTATCATATGCCAAGTACGCCCCCTATTGACGT
CAATGACGGTAAATGGCCCGCCTGGCATTATGCCCAGTACATGACCTTATGGGACTTTCCTACTTGGCAG
TACATCTACGTATTAGTCATCGCTATTACCATGGTCGAGGTGAGCCCCACGTTCTGCTTCACTCTCCCCA
TCTCCCCCCCCTCCCCACCCCCAATTTTGTATTTATTTATTTTTTAATTATTTTGTGCAGCGATGGGGGC
GGGGGGGGGGGGGGGGSGCGCCAGGGGGGGGGGGGGGGGGGGAGGGGGGGGGSGGGGSGAGGCGGAGAGG
TGCGGCGGCAGCCAATCAGAGCGGCGCGCTCCGAAAGTTTCCTTTTATGGCGAGGCGGCGGCGGCGGCGG
CCCTATAAAAAGCGAAGCGCGCGGCGGGCGGGAGTCGCTGCGCGCTGCCTTCGCCCCGTGCCCCGCTCCG
CCGCCGCCTCGCGCCGCCCGCCCCGGCTCTGACTGACCGCGTTACTCCCACAGGTGAGCGGGCGGGACGG
CCCTTCTCCTCCGGGCTGTAATTAGCGCTTGGTTTAATGACGGCTTGTTTCTTTTCTGTGGCTGCGTGAA
AGCCTTGAGGGGCTCCGGGAGGGCCCTTTGTGCGGGGGGAGCGGCTCGGGGGGTGCGTGCGTGTGTGTGT
GCGTGGGGAGCGCCGCGTGCGGCTCCGCGCTGCCCGGCGGCTGTGAGCGCTGCGGGCGCGGCGCGGGGCT
TTGTGCGCTCCGCAGTGTGCGCGAGGGGAGCGCGGCCGGGGGCGGTGCCCCGCGGTGCGGGGGGGGCTGC
GAGGGGAACAAAGGCTGCGTGCGGGGTGTGTGCGTGGGGGGGTGAGCAGGGGGTGTGGGCGCGTCGGTCG
GGCTGCAACCCCCCCTGCACCCCCCTCCCCGAGTTGCTGAGCACGGCCCGGCTTCGGGTGCGGGGCTCCG
TACGGGGCGTGGCGCGGGGCTCGCCGTGCCGGGCGGGGGGTGGCGGCAGGTGGGGGTGCCGGGCGGGGCG
GGGCCGCCTCGGGCCGGGGRGGGCTCGGGGGAGGGGCGCGGCGGCCCCCGGAGCGCCGGCGGCTGTCGAG
GCGCGGCGAGCCGCAGCCATTGCCTTTTATGGTAATCGTGCGAGAGGGCGCAGGGACTTCCTTTGTCCCA
AATCTGTGCGGAGCCGAAATCTGGGAGGCGCCGCCGCACCCCCTCTAGCGGGCGCGGGGCGAAGCGGTGC
GGCGCCGGCAGGAAGGAAATGGGCGGGGAGGGCCTTCGTGCGTCGCCGCGCCGCCGTCCCCTTCTCCCTC
TCCAGCCTCGGGGCTGTCCGCGGGGGGACGGCTGCCTTCGGGGGGGACGGGGCAGGGCGGGGTTCGGCTT
CTGGCGTGTGACCGGCGGCTCTAGAGCCTCTGCTAACCATGTTCATGCCTTCTTCTTTTTCCTACAGCTC
CTGGGCAACGTGCTGGTTATTGTGCTGTCTCATCATTTTGGCAAAGAATTCGGCACGAGAGCGTGCAGCT
GGGCGACTGCACCCGGTGCTGGCTGCGCGACGCCGCGCTGCTCTCGGCTCGGACGGCCTCTCCCATGCGC
TGAGGGCCCCCGGCTGTGCCGGGAGGGCGGCCGGACCGGAGGATCCTCTCCATGGTCCAGAAGAGCGGCA
TGTCCCGGGGCCCTTACCCACCTTCCCAAGAGATCCCTATGGAGGTCTTCGACCCCAGCCCACAGGGCAA
ATACAGCAAGAGGAAAGGGCGGTTCAAAAGGTCAGATGGGAGCACCTCCTCAGATACCACATCCAACAGC
TTTGTCCGTCAGGGCTCAGCAGAGTCCTACACGAGCCGGCCGTCAGACTCCGACGTGTCCCTGGAGGAGG
ACCGGGAAGCCTTAAGGAAGGAGGCAGAGCGCCAGGCCTTAGCCCAGCTCGAGAAAGCCAAGACCAAACC
AGTGGCCTTTGCTGTTCGGACAAATGTTGGCTACAATCCGTCTCCAGGAGATGAGGTGCCAGTGCAGGGA
GTGGCCATCACCTTTGAGCCCAAGGACTTCCTGCACATCAAGGAGAAATACAATAATGACTGGTGGATCG
GGAGGCTGGTGAAGGAAGGCTGTGAGGTTGGTTTCATCCCCAGCCCTGTCAAACTGGACAGCCTTCGCCT
GCTGCAGGAACAGACGCTGCGCCAAAACCGCCTCAGCTCCAGCAAGTCAGGTGACAACTCCAGTTCCAGT
CTGGGAGATGTGGTGACTGGCACCCGCCGCCCCACACCCCCCGCCAGTGCCAAACAGAAGCAGAAGTCGA
CAGAGCACGTGCCCCCCTATGACGTGGTGCCTTCCATGAGGCCCATCATCCTGGTGGGACCATCGCTCAA
GGGCTATGAGGTAACTGACATGATGCAGAAGGCGTTGTTTGACTTCTTGAAGCATCGGTTTGATGGCAGG
ATTTCCATCACCCGGGTAACGGCTGACATTTCCCTGGCCAAGCGCTCGGTCCTCAACAACCCCAGCAAAC
ACATTATCATCGAGCGCTCCAACACTCGCTCCAGCCTGGCTGAGGTACAGAGTGAAATCGAGCGGATCTT
CGAGCTGGCCCGGACCTTGCAGCTGGTTGCCCTGGACGCCGACACCATCAACCACCCAGCCCAGCTCTCT
AAAACCTCGCTGGCCCCCATCATTGTTTACATCAAGATCACATCCCCCAAGGTACTGCAGAGGCTCATCA
AATCCCGAGGGAAGTCTCAATCCAAACACCTCAATGTCCAAATAGCAGCCTCGGAGAAGCTGGCACAGTG
TCCCCCCGAAATGTTTGACATAATCCTGGACGAGAACCAATTGGAAGATGCCTGCGAGCACCTGGCGGAG
TACTTGGAAGCCTACTGGAAGGCCACACACCCGCCTAGCAGCACGCCACCCAATCCGCTGCTGAACCGCA
CCATGGCTACCGCCGCTCTGGCTGCCAGCCCTGCCCCCGTCTCCAACCTCCAGGGACCCTACCTTGCTTC
CGGGGACCAGCCGCTGGACCGGGCCACTGGGGAGCATGCCAGTGTGCACGAGTACCCCGGGGAGCTGGGC
CAGCCCCCAGGCCTTTACCCCAGCAACCACCCACCTGGCCGGGCAGGCACCCTGCGGGCGCTATCCCGCC
AAGACACCTTTGATGCTGACACCCCCGGCAGCCGAAACTCTGCCTACACGGAGCCAGGAGACTCGTGTGT
GGACATGGAGACAGACCCCTCAGAGGGCCCAGGGCCTGGAGACCCTGCAGGGGGAGGTACACCACCAGCT
CGGCAGGGCTCCTGGGAAGAGGAGGAAGATTATGAGGAGGAGATGACCGACAACAGGAACCGGGGCCGGA
ATAAGGCCCGCTACTGTGCGGAGGGTGGTGGGCCGGTTCTGGGGCGCAATAAGAATGAGCTGGAGGGCTG
GGGACAAGGCGTCTACATCCGCTGAGAGGCAGGGGCAGTTCTGGGAGAGAAGAGGCTCTGAACTCGGGGA
GGGGAGGGCAGAGGGGCGCACCACCCAAGATGTGTCTTGCCTCCAGGGGGCGCTTTGTCCCTCATTTTCA
GATGCCTTTGCTCAAAGCTTGGGGTTTCTTTGGTGGTTATCATTCCCAACTCCTGGGAGGTCCTTAATCC
CCAGCTGTAGGTTTTTCCCTAAACTGCTGTGGGTGGATGGGGGAATACCTACTTTCTGAAGTGCCCCCTT
TCCCCATCTTTGGGGCTTTCTCCCTCCCAGAGAAAAGGTGCACTTCCTTAACTTTTTACTCGGGGCTGTA
AGCGGAGGTCCTAATTGGGGTGGGGTGGAGGGGTTTCTTCTACCAACGCAGGGGTACTTGGGAAAGGTTG
GGTGCTTTTCCTGAAGAGAACCCGCTGAATCTTCCACAAACCCCAGACCCGGGATCCCCCACCATATCCA
TTCCATAACCTAGTTTCCTAGCAGCATTCTCTGGTGGGTGAAAGCCACAGCTTGGAAACCCATGAAGAGC
TTGCTTTGGGGAGCAGAGCTGGGTGCAAACTGACGGGCATCAGTGTGTGCTCTCTGCCCTCCATGGTCAT
GGCAAGAAAGCAGGGCCTAGAAACTTGAGGAGTGAGCAACTCAAGATGCTGCCTCGTGCCGAATTCGCAT
GCGGCCGCTAGCTCGAGGTACCGATATCGAGCTCAATTCACTCCTCAGGTGCAGGCTGCCTATCAGAAGG
TGGTGGCTGGTGTGGCCAATGCCCTGGCTCACAAATACCACTGAGATCTTTTTCCCTCTGCCAAAAATTA
TGGGGACATCATGAAGCCCCTTGAGCATCTGACTTCTGGCTAATAAAGGAAATTTATTTTCATTGCAATA
GTGTGTTGGAATTTTTTGTGTCTCTCACTCGGAAGGACATATGGGAGGGCAAATCATTTAAAACATCAGA
ATGAGTATTTGGTTTAGAGTTTGGCAACATATGCCCATATGCTGGCTGCCATGAACAAAGGTTGGCTATA
AAGAGGTCATCAGTATATGAAACAGCCCCCTGCTGTCCATTCCTTATTCCATAGAAAAGCCTTGACTTGA
GGTTAGATTTTTTTTATATTTTGTTTTGTGTTATTTTTTTCTTTAACATCCCTAAAATTTTCCTTACATG
TTTTACTAGCCAGATTTTTCCTCCTCTCCTGACTACTCCCAGTCATAGCTGTCCCTCTTCTCTTATGGAG
ATCCCTCGACCTGCAGCCCAAGCTTGGCGTAATCATGGTCATAGCTGTTTCCTGTGTGAAATTGTTATCC
GCTCACAATTCCACACAACATACGAGCCGGAAGCATAAAGTGTAAAGCCTGGGGTGCCTAATGAGTGAGC
TAACTCACATTAATTGCGTTGCGCTCACTGCCCGCTTTCCAGTCGGGAAACCTGTCGTGCCAGCGGATCC
GCATCTCAATTAGTCAGCAACCATAGTCCCGCCCCTAACTCCGCCCATCCCGCCCCTAACTCCGCCCAGT
TCCGCCCATTCTCCGCCCCATGGCTGACTAATTTTTTTTATTTATGCAGAGGCCGAGGCCGCCTCGGCCT
CTGAGCTATTCCAGAAGTAGTGAGGAGGCTTTTTTGGAGGCCTAGGCTTTTGCAAAAAGCTAACTTGTTT
ATTGCAGCTTATAATGGTTACAAATAAAGCAATAGCATCACAAATTTCACAAATAAAGCATTTTTTTCAC
TGCATTCTAGTTGTGGTTTGTCCAAACTCATCAATGTATCTTATCATGTCTGGATCCGCTGCATTAATGA
ATCGGCCAACGCGCGGGGAGAGGCGGTTTGCGTATTGGGCGCTCTTCCGCTTCCTCGCTCACTGACTCGC
TGCGCTCGGTCGTTCGGCTGCGGCGAGCGGTATCAGCTCACTCAAAGGCGGTAATACGGTTATCCACAGA
ATCAGGGGATAACGCAGGAAAGAACATGTGAGCAAAAGGCCAGCAAAAGGCCAGGAACCGTAAAAAGGCC
GCGTTGCTGGCGTTTTTCCATAGGCTCCGCCCCCCTGACGAGCATCACAAAAATCGACGCTCAAGTCAGA
GGTGGCGAAACCCGACAGGACTATAAAGATACCAGGCGTTTCCCCCTGGAAGCTCCCTCGTGCGCTCTCC
TGTTCCGACCCTGCCGCTTACCGGATACCTGTCCGCCTTTCTCCCTTCGGGAAGCGTGGCGCTTTCTCAT
AGCTCACGCTGTAGGTATCTCAGTTCGGTGTAGGTCGTTCGCTCCAAGCTGGGCTGTGTGCACGAACCCC
CCGTTCAGCCCGACCGCTGCGCCTTATCCGGTAACTATCGTCTTGAGTCCAACCCGGTAAGACACGACTT
ATCGCCACTGGCAGCAGCCACTGGTAACAGGATTAGCAGAGCGAGGTATGTAGGCGGTGCTACAGAGTTC
TTGAAGTGGTGGCCTAACTACGGCTACACTAGAAGAACAGTATTTGGTATCTGCGCTCTGCTGAAGCCAG
TTACCTTCGGAAAAAGAGTTGGTAGCTCTTGATCCGGCAAACAAACCACCGCTGGTAGCGGTGGTTTTTT
TGTTTGCAAGCAGCAGATTACGCGCAGAAAAAAAGGATCTCAAGAAGATCCTTTGATCTTTTCTACGGGG
TCTGACGCTCAGTGGAACGAAAACTCACGTTAAGGGATTTTGGTCATGAGATTATCAAAAAGGATCTTCA
CCTAGATCCTTTTAAATTAAAAATGAAGTTTTAAATCAATCTAAAGTATATATGAGTAAACTTGGTCTGA
CAGTTACCAATGCTTAATCAGTGAGGCACCTATCTCAGCGATCTGTCTATTTCGTTCATCCATAGTTGCC
TGACTCCCCGTCGTGTAGATAACTACGATACGGGAGGGCTTACCATCTGGCCCCAGTGCTGCAATGATAC
CGCGAGACCCACGCTCACCGGCTCCAGATTTATCAGCAATAAACCAGCCAGCCGGAAGGGCCGAGCGCAG
AAGTGGTCCTGCAACTTTATCCGCCTCCATCCAGTCTATTAATTGTTGCCGGGAAGCTAGAGTAAGTAGT
TCGCCAGTTAATAGTTTGCGCAACGTTGTTGCCATTGCTACAGGCATCGTGGTGTCACGCTCGTCGTTTG
GTATGGCTTCATTCAGCTCCGGTTCCCAACGATCAAGGCGAGTTACATGATCCCCCATGTTGTGCAAAAA
AGCGGTTAGCTCCTTCGGTCCTCCGATCGTTGTCAGAAGTAAGTTGGCCGCAGTGTTATCACTCATGGTT
ATGGCAGCACTGCATAATTCTCTTACTGTCATGCCATCCGTAAGATGCTTTTCTGTGACTGGTGAGTACT
CAACCAAGTCATTCTGAGAATAGTGTATGCGGCGACCGAGTTGCTCTTGCCCGGCGTCAATACGGGATAA
TACCGCGCCACATAGCAGAACTTTAAAAGTGCTCATCATTGGAAAACGTTCTTCGGGGCGAAAACTCTCA
AGGATCTTACCGCTGTTGAGATCCAGTTCGATGTAACCCACTCGTGCACCCAACTGATCTTCAGCATCTT
TTACTTTCACCAGCGTTTCTGGGTGAGCAAAAACAGGAAGGCAAAATGCCGCAAAAAAGGGAATAAGGGC
GACACGGAAATGTTGAATACTCATACTCTTCCTTTTTCAATATTATTGAAGCATTTATCAGGGTTATTGT
CTCATGAGCGGATACATATTTGAATGTATTTAGAAAAATAAACAAATAGGGGTTCCGCGCACATTTCCCC
GAAAAGTGCCACCTGG
Features (pLannotate 1.2.2; 18 found; start..end, strand, type, name):
      4..383     +  enhancer       CMV enhancer: human cytomegalovirus immediate early enhancer
    385..660     +  promoter       chicken β-actin promoter: No description available
    661..1677    +  intron         chimeric intron: chimera between introns from chicken β-actin and rabbit β-globin
   1675..1731    +  CDS            HBB (fragment): HBB_LEPEU - Experimental evidence at protein level: Swiss-Prot protein existence level 1. Involved in oxygen transport from the lung to the various peripheral tissues. From Lepus europaeus (European hare).
   1872..3662    +  CDS            Cacnb1: CACB1_MOUSE - Also known as Cacnlb1. Experimental evidence at protein level: Swiss-Prot protein existence level 1. Regulatory subunit of L-type calcium channels. Regulates the activity of L-type calcium channels that contain CACNA1A as pore- forming subunit (By similarity). Regulates the activity of L-type calcium channels that contain CACNA1C as pore-forming subunit and increases the presence of the channel complex at the cell membrane. Required for functional expression L-type calcium channels that contain CACNA1D as pore-forming subunit. Regulates the activity of L-type calcium channels tha
   4374..4451    +  CDS            HBB (fragment): HBB_PONPY - Experimental evidence at transcript level: Swiss-Prot protein existence level 2. Involved in oxygen transport from the lung to the various peripheral tissues. From Pongo pygmaeus (Bornean orangutan).
   4522..4577    +  polyA_signal   β-globin poly(A) signal: rabbit β-globin polyadenylation signal (Gil and Proudfoot, 1987)
   4962..4978    -  protein_bind   lac operator: The lac repressor binds to the lac operator to inhibit transcription in E. coli. This inhibition can be relieved by adding lactose or isopropyl-β-D-thiogalactopyranoside (IPTG). lac repressor encoded by lacI
   4986..5016    -  promoter       lac promoter: promoter for the E. coli lac operon
   5031..5052    -  protein_bind   CAP binding site: CAP binding activates transcription in the presence of cAMP. E. coli catabolite activator protein
   5065..5104    -  CDS            lacI (fragment): lac repressor; lacI; The lac repressor binds to the lac operator to inhibit transcription in E. coli. This inhibition can be relieved by adding lactose or isopropyl-β-D-thiogalactopyranoside (IPTG).
   5111..5133    +  promoter       SV40 promoter (fragment): SV40 enhancer and early promoter
   5157..5292    +  rep_origin     SV40 ori: SV40 origin of replication
   5312..5446    +  polyA_signal   SV40 poly(A) signal: SV40 polyadenylation signal
   5448..5502    -  CDS            lacI (fragment): lac repressor; lacI; The lac repressor binds to the lac operator to inhibit transcription in E. coli. This inhibition can be relieved by adding lactose or isopropyl-β-D-thiogalactopyranoside (IPTG).
   5685..6273    -  rep_origin     ori: high-copy-number ColE1/pMB1/pBR322/pUC origin of replication
   6444..7304    -  CDS            AmpR: β-lactamase; bla; confers resistance to ampicillin, carbenicillin, and related antibiotics
   7305..7409    -  promoter       AmpR promoter: bla
