[The description below was written by a language model from this plasmid's Addgene catalogue record and pLannotate feature annotations shown in this document.]
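Description:
cacnb1b pCAGGS is a mammalian expression plasmid built on the pCAGGS backbone and carrying the rat Cacnb1 cDNA for the β1b isoform, an auxiliary (regulatory) β subunit of voltage-gated calcium channels. The sequenced plasmid is 7,436 nt. It is maintained in E. coli through a high-copy ColE1/pUC-type origin and selected with ampicillin via the β-lactamase gene and its own promoter. No mammalian selection marker is annotated, so the plasmid appears suited to transient transfection. An SV40 origin of replication is also present, which can support episomal amplification in cells that express SV40 large T antigen.

Expression is driven by the composite CAG arrangement: the human cytomegalovirus immediate-early enhancer fused to the chicken β-actin promoter, followed by a chimeric chicken β-actin/rabbit β-globin intron that promotes splicing and strong, broadly active transcription. The Cacnb1 open reading frame (about 1.8 kb; the annotation tool matched it to the mouse orthologue, whereas the catalogue entry gives rat as the source) sits downstream. It is flanked by short β-globin exon remnants that belong to the backbone, and transcription terminates at the rabbit β-globin polyadenylation signal. Roughly 700 nt between the end of the coding sequence and the globin segment are unannotated. No epitope tag or reporter is annotated, and the cloning sites used are not recorded. Residual lac promoter/operator and lacI fragments are backbone relics.

The stated purpose is expression of the β1b subunit. Such constructs are generally co-transfected with pore-forming α1 subunits and other auxiliary subunits to reconstitute calcium channels and study their trafficking and function.
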