Addgene plasmid #206102: cacnb1b pCAGGS
Purpose: expression of rat beta1b calcium channel auxillary subunit
Depositing lab: Annette Dolphin. Depositing organization: University College London.
Backbone
  Vector backbone: pCAGGS
  Backbone manufacturer: PMID 11397804
  Backbone size w/o insert (bp): 4890
  Vector type: Mammalian Expression
Growth in bacteria
  Bacterial resistance: Ampicillin, 100 μg/mL
  Growth temperature: 37°C
  Growth strain: DH5alpha
  Copy number: High Copy
Gene/Insert
  Gene/Insert name: cacnb1b (alt name: beta1b)
  Species: R. norvegicus (rat)
  Entrez Gene: Cacnb1 (a.k.a. CAB1)
  Promoter: CMV/B-actin
  Cloning method: Restriction Enzyme; 5′ cloning site unknown (unknown if destroyed)
  Sequencing primers: 5′ CTCTGCTAACCATGTTCATGC; 3′ CTGATAGGCAGCCTGCACCTG
Resource information
  A portion of this plasmid was derived from a plasmid made by: Terry P. Snutch, Kevin Campbell: Pragnell et al. 1991 https://pubmed.ncbi.nlm.nih.gov/1657644/
Terms and licenses: Academic/Nonprofit Terms; Industry Terms: Not Available to Industry
How to cite: cacnb1b pCAGGS was a gift from Annette Dolphin (Addgene plasmid # 206102 ; http://n2t.net/addgene:206102 ; RRID:Addgene_206102)
